Addgene plasmid #25877: (G38) pCRII-Wnt10b/b-globin
Depositing lab: Ormond MacDougald. Depositing organization: University of Michigan. Publication: Wnt10b inhibits development of white and brown adipose tissues. Longo KA, Wright WS, Kang S, Gerin I, Chiang SH, Lucas PC, Opp MR, MacDougald OA. J Biol Chem. 2004 Aug 20. 279(34):35503-9. 10.1074/jbc.M402937200 PubMed 15190075.
Backbone
  Vector backbone: pCRII
  Backbone manufacturer: Invitrogen
  Backbone size w/o insert (bp): 4000
  Vector type: Mammalian Expression
Growth in bacteria
  Bacterial resistance: Ampicillin, 100 μg/mL
  Growth temperature: 37°C
  Growth strain: DH5alpha
  Copy number: Unknown
Gene/Insert
  Gene/Insert name: Wnt10b / b-globin
  Species: M. musculus (mouse)
  Insert size (bp): 2200
  Entrez Gene: Wnt10b (a.k.a. Wnt1, Wnt12)
  Cloning method: Restriction Enzyme; 5′ cloning site SpeI (not destroyed); 3′ cloning site XhoI (not destroyed)
  Sequencing primers: 5′ SP6; 3′ T7
Terms and licenses: Academic/Nonprofit Terms; Industry Terms: Not Available to Industry
How to cite: (G38) pCRII-Wnt10b/b-globin was a gift from Ormond MacDougald (Addgene plasmid # 25877 ; http://n2t.net/addgene:25877 ; RRID:Addgene_25877)
