[The description below was written by a language model from this plasmid's Addgene catalogue record.]
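Description:
(G38) pCRII-Wnt10b/b-globin is a plasmid built on the Invitrogen pCRII cloning backbone (about 4 kb) that carries an insert of roughly 2.2 kb, combining mouse Wnt10b with β-globin sequence. The insert sits between SpeI and XhoI sites, both of which remain intact, so the fragment can be excised or moved into another vector. It is flanked by the SP6 and T7 primer sites of the backbone, which are used for sequencing across the junctions. In pCRII-type vectors these phage promoters can also drive in vitro transcription from either strand. The plasmid is maintained in E. coli under ampicillin selection, and the copy number is listed as unknown.

The repository classifies the vector type as mammalian expression, but the record names no mammalian promoter, and pCRII is generally a cloning vector, not an expression vector. What would drive expression in mammalian cells is therefore not stated. The record also does not say which part of β-globin is present. In comparable designs, β-globin sequence typically supplies an intron and/or polyadenylation signal to support processing and stability of a transgene transcript, but that role is an inference here. No feature table is available to confirm the layout or orientation of the insert.

The associated publication concerns Wnt10b inhibiting the development of white and brown adipose tissue. This suggests the plasmid served as a Wnt10b/β-globin cassette or intermediate in studies of Wnt signalling in adipogenesis, although the record does not describe its exact use.
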