>Addgene plasmid #25877 | (G38) pCRII-Wnt10b/b-globin | addgene partial sequence | sequence record 31922 | 25877 with Bglob-pA-R
TTGGCCCCGCCCCACCTTCTGATAGGCAGCCTGCACCTGAGGAGTGAATCCTTTGCCAAAATGATGAGAC
AGCACAACAACCAGCACGTTGCCCAGGAGCTGTAGGAAAGAGAAGAAGGCATGAACATGGTTAGCAGAGG
GGCCCGGTTTGGACTCAGAGTATTTTATCCTCATCTCAAACAGTGTATATCATTGTAACCATAAAGAGAA
AGGCAGGATGATGACCAGGGTGTAGTTGTTTCTACCAATAAGAATATTTCCACGCCAGCCAGAATTTATA
TGCAGAAATATTCTACCTTATCATTTAATTATAACAATTGTTCTCTAAAACTGTGCTGAAGTACAATATA
ATATACCCTGATTGCCTTGAAAAAAAAGTGATTAGAGAAAGTACTTACAATCTGACAAATAAACAAAAGT
GAATTTAAAAATTCGTTACAAATGCAAGCTAAAGTTTAACGAAAAAGTTACAGAAAATGAAAAGAAAATA
AGAGGAGACAATGGTTGTCAACAGAGTAGAAAGTGAAAGAAACAAAATTATCATGAGGGTCCATGGTGAT
ACAAGGGACATCTTCCCATTCTAAACAACACCCTGAAAACTTTGCCCCCTCCATATAACATGAATTTTAC
AATAGCGAAAAAGAAAGAACAATCAAGGGTCCCCAAACTCACCCTGAAGTTCTCAGGATCCGCGGCCGCT
CACCTTCATTTACACACATTGACCCACTCTGTGACTTTACACTCATCACACAGCACATAACAGCACCAGT
GGAAACGACAGTGGCAGCGCTCCACTCGCGTCTGCCGGAGCACGTTGTGCCCACGGCCACAGCACAGGCT
GCCACAGCCATCCAAGAGGCGGCTGGTCTTGTTGCAAGCCCGGCCTCTCGTGCCTGGGGAGCCCAGAGTA
GGGTCTCGCTCGCAGAAGTCAGGAGACTTCTC
